>Addgene plasmid #158409 | pYPQ-dpcoCas9-TV | addgene full sequence | sequence record 331003 | Addgene NGS Result
ACAGAAATGCCTCGACTTCGCTGCTACCCAAGGTTGCCGGGTGACGCACACCGTGGAAACGGATGAAGGC
ACGAACCCAGTGGACATAAGCCTGTTCGGTTCGTAAGCTGTAATGCAAGTAGCGTATGCGCTCACGCAAC
TGGTCCAGAACCTTGACCGAACGCAGCGGTGGTAACGGCGCAGTGGCGGTTTTCATGGCTTGTTATGACT
GTTTTTTTGGGGTACAGTCTATGCCTCGGGCATCCAAGCAGCAAGCGCGTTACGCCGTGGGTCGATGTTT
GATGTTATGGAGCAGCAACGATGTTACGCAGCAGGGCAGTCGCCCTAAAACAAAGTTAAACATTATGAGG
GAAGCGGTGATCGCCGAAGTATCGACTCAACTATCAGAGGTAGTTGGCGTCATCGAGCGCCATCTCGAAC
CGACGTTGCTGGCCGTACATTTGTACGGCTCCGCAGTGGATGGCGGCCTGAAGCCACACAGTGATATTGA
TTTGCTGGTTACGGTGACCGTAAGGCTTGATGAAACAACGCGGCGAGCTTTGATCAACGACCTTTTGGAA
ACTTCGGCTTCCCCTGGAGAGAGCGAGATTCTCCGCGCTGTAGAAGTCACCATTGTTGTGCACGACGACA
TCATTCCGTGGCGTTATCCAGCTAAGCGCGAACTGCAATTTGGAGAATGGCAGCGCAATGACATTCTTGC
AGGTATCTTCGAGCCAGCCACGATCGACATTGATCTGGCTATCTTGCTGACAAAAGCAAGAGAACATAGC
GTTGCCTTGGTAGGTCCAGCGGCGGAGGAACTCTTTGATCCGGTTCCTGAACAGGATCTATTTGAGGCGC
TAAATGAAACCTTAACGCTATGGAACTCGCCGCCCGACTGGGCTGGCGATGAGCGAAATGTAGTGCTTAC
GTTGTCCCGCATTTGGTACAGCGCAGTAACCGGCAAAATCGCGCCGAAGGATGTCGCTGCCGACTGGGCA
ATGGAGCGCCTGCCGGCCCAGTATCAGCCCGTCATACTTGAAGCTAGACAGGCTTATCTTGGACAAGAAG
AAGATCGCTTGGCCTCGCGCGCAGATCAGTTGGAAGAATTTGTCCACTACGTGAAAGGCGAGATCACCAA
GGTAGTCGGCAAATAACCCTCGAGCCACCCATGACCAAAATCCCTTAACGTGAGTTACGCGTCGTTCCAC
TGAGCGTCAGACCCCGTAGAAAAGATCAAAGGATCTTCTTGAGATCCTTTTTTTCTGCGCGTAATCTGCT
GCTTGCAAACAAAAAAACCACCGCTACCAGCGGTGGTTTGTTTGCCGGATCAAGAGCTACCAACTCTTTT
TCCGAAGGTAACTGGCTTCAGCAGAGCGCAGATACCAAATACTGTTCTTCTAGTGTAGCCGTAGTTAGGC
CACCACTTCAAGAACTCTGTAGCACCGCCTACATACCTCGCTCTGCTAATCCTGTTACCAGTGGCTGCTG
CCAGTGGCGATAAGTCGTGTCTTACCGGGTTGGACTCAAGACGATAGTTACCGGATAAGGCGCAGCGGTC
GGGCTGAACGGGGGGTTCGTGCACACAGCCCAGCTTGGAGCGAACGACCTACACCGAACTGAGATACCTA
CAGCGTGAGCTATGAGAAAGCGCCACGCTTCCCGAAGGGAGAAAGGCGGACAGGTATCCGGTAAGCGGCA
GGGTCGGAACAGGAGAGCGCACGAGGGAGCTTCCAGGGGGAAACGCCTGGTATCTTTATAGTCCTGTCGG
GTTTCGCCACCTCTGACTTGAGCGTCGATTTTTGTGATGCTCGTCAGGGGGGCGGAGCCTATGGAAAAAC
GCCAGCAACGCGGCCTTTTTACGGTTCCTGGCCTTTTGCTGGCCTTTTGCTCACATGTTCTTTCCTGCGT
TATCCCCTGATTCTGTGGATAACCGTATTACCGCCTTTGAGTGAGCTGATACCGCTCGCCGCAGCCGAAC
GACCGAGCGCAGCGAGTCAGTGAGCGAGGAAGCGGAAGAGCGCCCAATACGCAAACCGCCTCTCCCCGCG
CGTTGGCCGATTCATTAATGCAGCTGGCACGACAGGTTTCCCGACTGGAAAGCGGGCAGTGAGCGCAACG
CAATTAATACGCGTACCGCGAGCCAGGAAGAGTTTGTAGAAACGCAAAAAGGCCATCCGTCAGGATGGCC
TTCTGCTTAGTTTGATGCCTGGCAGTTTATGGCGGGCGTCCTGCCCGCCACCCTCCGGGCCGTTGCTTCA
CAACGTTCAAATCCGCTCCCGGCGGATTTGTCCTACTCAGGAGAGCGTTCACCGACAAACAACAGATAAA
ACGAAAGGCCCAGTCTTCCGACTGAGCCTTTCGTTTTATTTGATGCCTGGCAGTTCCCTACTCTCGCGTT
AACGCTTGCATGGATGTTTTCCCAGTCACGACGTTGTAAAACGACGGCCAGTCTTAAGCTCGGGCCCCAA
ATAATGATTTTATTTTGACTGATAGTGACCTGTTCGTTGCAACAAATTGATGAGCAATGCTTTTTTATAA
TGCCAACTTTGTACAAAAAAGCAGGCTCCGAATTCGCCCTTCACCATGGATTACAAGGATGATGATGATA
AGGATTACAAGGATGATGATGATAAGATGGCTCCAAAGAAGAAGAGAAAGGTTGGAATCCACGGAGTTCC
AGCTGCTGATAAGAAGTACTCTATCGGACTTGCCATCGGAACCAACTCTGTTGGATGGGCTGTTATCACC
GATGAGTACAAGGTTCCATCTAAGAAGTTCAAGGTTCTTGGAAACACCGATAGACACTCTATCAAGAAGA
ACCTTATCGGTGCTCTTCTTTTCGATTCTGGAGAGACCGCTGAGGCTACCAGATTGAAGAGAACCGCTAG
AAGAAGATACACCAGAAGAAAGAACAGAATCTGCTACCTTCAGGAAATCTTCTCTAACGAGATGGCTAAG
GTTGATGATTCTTTCTTCCACAGACTTGAGGAGTCTTTCCTTGTTGAGGAGGATAAGAAGCACGAGAGAC
ACCCAATCTTCGGAAACATCGTTGATGAGGTTGCTTACCACGAGAAGTACCCAACCATCTACCACCTTAG
AAAGAAGTTGGTTGATTCTACCGATAAGGCTGATCTTAGACTTATCTACCTTGCTCTTGCTCACATGATC
AAGTTCAGAGGACACTTCCTTATCGAGGGAGACCTTAACCCAGATAACTCTGATGTTGATAAGTTGTTCA
TCCAGCTTGTTCAGACCTACAACCAGCTTTTCGAGGAGAACCCAATCAACGCTTCTGGAGTTGATGCTAA
GGCTATCCTTTCTGCTAGACTTTCTAAGTCTCGTAGACTTGAGAACCTTATCGCTCAGCTTCCAGGAGAG
AAGAAGAACGGACTTTTCGGAAACCTTATCGCTCTTTCTCTTGGACTTACCCCAAACTTCAAGTCTAACT
TCGATCTTGCTGAGGATGCTAAGTTGCAGCTTTCTAAGGATACCTACGATGATGATCTTGATAACCTTCT
TGCTCAGATCGGAGATCAGTACGCTGATCTTTTCCTTGCTGCTAAGAACCTTTCTGATGCTATCCTTCTT
TCTGACATCCTTAGAGTTAACACCGAGATCACCAAGGCTCCACTTTCTGCTTCTATGATCAAGAGATACG
ATGAGCACCACCAGGATCTTACCCTTTTGAAGGCTCTTGTTAGACAGCAGCTTCCAGAGAAGTACAAGGA
AATCTTCTTCGATCAGTCTAAGAACGGATACGCTGGATACATCGATGGAGGAGCTTCTCAGGAGGAGTTC
TACAAGTTCATCAAGCCAATCCTTGAGAAGATGGATGGAACCGAGGAGCTTCTTGTTAAGTTGAACAGAG
AGGATCTTCTTAGAAAGCAGAGAACCTTCGATAACGGATCTATCCCACACCAGATCCACCTTGGAGAGCT
TCACGCTATCCTTCGTAGACAGGAGGATTTCTACCCATTCTTGAAGGATAACAGAGAGAAGATCGAGAAG
ATCCTTACCTTCAGAATCCCATACTACGTTGGACCACTTGCTAGAGGAAACTCTCGTTTCGCTTGGATGA
CCAGAAAGTCTGAGGAGACCATCACCCCTTGGAACTTCGAGGAGGTAAGTTTCTGCTTCTACCTTTGATA
TATATATAATAATTATCATTAATTAGTAGTAATATAATATTTCAAATATTTTTTTCAAAATAAAAGAATG
TAGTATATAGCAATTGCTTTTCTGTAGTTTATAAGTGTGTATATTTTAATTTATAACTTTTCTAATATAT
GACCAAAATTTGTTGATGTGCAGGTTGTTGATAAGGGAGCTTCTGCTCAGTCTTTCATCGAGAGAATGAC
CAACTTCGATAAGAACCTTCCAAACGAGAAGGTTCTTCCAAAGCACTCTCTTCTTTACGAGTACTTCACC
GTTTACAACGAGCTTACCAAGGTTAAGTACGTTACCGAGGGAATGAGAAAGCCAGCTTTCCTTTCTGGAG
AGCAGAAGAAGGCTATCGTTGATCTTCTTTTCAAGACCAACAGAAAGGTTACCGTTAAGCAGTTGAAGGA
GGATTACTTCAAGAAGATCGAGTGCTTCGATTCTGTTGAAATCTCTGGAGTTGAGGATAGATTCAACGCT
TCTCTTGGAACCTACCACGATCTTTTGAAGATCATCAAGGATAAGGATTTCCTTGATAACGAGGAGAACG
AGGACATCCTTGAGGACATCGTTCTTACCCTTACCCTTTTCGAGGATAGAGAGATGATCGAGGAGAGACT
CAAGACCTACGCTCACCTTTTCGATGATAAGGTTATGAAGCAGTTGAAGAGAAGAAGATACACCGGATGG
GGTAGACTTTCTCGTAAGTTGATCAACGGAATCAGAGATAAGCAGTCTGGAAAGACCATCCTTGATTTCT
TGAAGTCTGATGGATTCGCTAACAGAAACTTCATGCAGCTTATCCACGATGATTCTCTTACCTTCAAGGA
GGACATCCAGAAGGCTCAGGTTTCTGGACAGGGAGATTCTCTTCACGAGCACATCGCTAACCTTGCTGGA
TCTCCAGCTATCAAGAAGGGAATCCTTCAGACCGTTAAGGTTGTTGATGAGCTTGTTAAGGTTATGGGTA
GACACAAGCCAGAGAACATCGTTATCGAGATGGCTAGAGAGAACCAGACCACCCAGAAGGGACAGAAGAA
CTCTCGTGAGAGAATGAAGAGAATCGAGGAGGGAATCAAGGAGCTTGGATCTCAAATCTTGAAGGAGCAC
CCAGTTGAGAACACCCAGCTTCAGAACGAGAAGTTGTACCTTTACTACCTTCAGAACGGAAGAGATATGT
ACGTTGATCAGGAGCTTGACATCAACAGACTTTCTGATTACGATGTTGATGCCATCGTTCCACAGTCTTT
CTTGAAGGATGATTCTATCGATAACAAGGTTCTTACCCGTTCTGATAAGAACAGAGGAAAGTCTGATAAC
GTTCCATCTGAGGAGGTTGTTAAGAAGATGAAGAACTACTGGAGACAGCTTCTTAACGCTAAGTTGATCA
CCCAGAGAAAGTTCGATAACCTTACCAAGGCTGAGAGAGGAGGACTTTCTGAGCTTGATAAGGCTGGATT
CATCAAGAGACAGCTTGTTGAGACCAGACAGATCACCAAGCACGTTGCTCAGATCCTTGATTCTCGTATG
AACACCAAGTACGATGAGAACGATAAGTTGATCAGAGAGGTTAAGGTTATCACCTTGAAGTCTAAGTTGG
TTTCTGATTTCAGAAAGGATTTCCAGTTCTACAAGGTTAGAGAGATCAACAACTACCACCACGCTCACGA
TGCTTACCTTAACGCTGTTGTTGGAACCGCTCTTATCAAGAAGTACCCAAAGTTGGAGTCTGAGTTCGTT
TACGGAGATTACAAGGTTTACGATGTTAGAAAGATGATCGCTAAGTCTGAGCAGGAGATCGGAAAGGCTA
CCGCTAAGTACTTCTTCTACTCTAACATCATGAACTTCTTCAAGACCGAGATCACCCTTGCTAACGGAGA
GATCAGAAAGAGACCACTTATCGAGACCAACGGAGAGACCGGAGAGATCGTTTGGGATAAGGGAAGAGAT
TTCGCTACCGTTAGAAAGGTTCTTTCTATGCCACAGGTTAACATCGTTAAGAAAACCGAGGTTCAGACCG
GAGGATTCTCTAAGGAGTCTATCCTTCCAAAGAGAAACTCTGATAAGTTGATCGCTAGAAAGAAGGATTG
GGACCCAAAGAAGTACGGAGGATTCGATTCTCCAACCGTTGCTTACTCTGTTCTTGTTGTTGCTAAGGTT
GAGAAGGGAAAGTCTAAGAAGTTGAAGTCTGTTAAGGAGCTTCTTGGAATCACCATCATGGAGCGTTCTT
CTTTCGAGAAGAACCCAATCGATTTCCTTGAGGCTAAGGGATACAAGGAGGTTAAGAAGGATCTTATCAT
CAAGTTGCCAAAGTACTCTCTTTTCGAGCTTGAGAACGGAAGAAAGAGAATGCTTGCTTCTGCTGGAGAG
CTTCAGAAGGGAAACGAGCTTGCTCTTCCATCTAAGTACGTTAACTTCCTTTACCTTGCTTCTCACTACG
AGAAGTTGAAGGGATCTCCAGAGGATAACGAGCAGAAGCAGCTTTTCGTTGAGCAGCACAAGCACTACCT
TGATGAGATCATCGAGCAAATCTCTGAGTTCTCTAAGAGAGTTATCCTTGCTGATGCTAACCTTGATAAG
GTTCTTTCTGCTTACAACAAGCACAGAGATAAGCCAATCAGAGAGCAGGCTGAGAACATCATCCACCTTT
TCACCCTTACCAACCTTGGTGCTCCAGCTGCTTTCAAGTACTTCGATACCACCATCGATAGAAAAAGATA
CACCTCTACCAAGGAGGTTCTTGATGCTACCCTTATCCACCAGTCTATCACCGGACTTTACGAGACCAGA
ATCGATCTTTCTCAGCTTGGAGGAGATAAGAGACCAGCTGCTACCAAGAAGGCTGGACAGGCTAAGAAGA
AGAAGGGAGACGGCTCTGGATCGGGGTCGGGTTCTGGCTCAGTCGACTTGCTTGATCCGGGGACACCAAT
GGACGCGGACCTGGTGGCTTCATCGACCGTGGTTTGGGAACAGGACGCCGATCCATTCGCCGGGACCGCC
GATGACTTTCCTGCTTTTAATGAGGAAGAGTTGGCTTGGCTGATGGAACTCCTGCCGCAGGGCGGCTCAG
GGGGTCTCCTTGACCCCGGCACCCCCATGGACGCTGACCTCGTTGCAAGTTCGACGGTTGTTTGGGAGCA
AGATGCAGATCCGTTTGCGGGTACAGCTGATGACTTTCCAGCCTTCAACGAAGAGGAGCTGGCATGGCTT
ATGGAGCTTCTGCCTCAGGCCAGAGGAGGGTCGGGTGGGCTCTTGGATCCTGGGACGCCGATGGATGCCG
ACCTTGTCGCGTCCTCTACTGTGGTTTGGGAGCAGGACGCCGACCCGTTCGCTGGTACTGCTGATGACTT
TCCGGCCTTTAATGAGGAGGAACTCGCTTGGCTCATGGAGTTGTTGCCACAAGGGGGTAGTGGCGGTCTT
CTGGACCCGGGAACGCCTATGGATGCTGACTTGGTGGCATCGAGCACCGTCGTCTGGGAACAGGATGCGG
ACCCGTTTGCTGGTACCGCTGATGATTTTCCGGCATTTAACGAGGAAGAATTGGCGTGGCTCATGGAATT
GCTTCCCCAGGCGAGAGGGGGTTCCGGTGGCTTGCTGGATCCGGGAACGCCTATGGATGCCGATCTCGTG
GCGTCGTCAACCGTGGTCTGGGAGCAAGACGCTGACCCGTTTGCCGGCACAGCAGATGATTTTCCAGCTT
TCAATGAGGAAGAACTGGCATGGTTGATGGAATTGCTTCCACAGGGAGGGAGCGGAGGCCTCCTCGATCC
TGGAACACCTATGGACGCAGACCTGGTTGCCTCTTCAACTGTCGTGTGGGAACAAGATGCAGACCCGTTC
GCAGGTACAGCTGATGACTTCCCTGCCTTTAATGAGGAGGAACTCGCGTGGCTCATGGAACTTTTGCCCC
AAGCACGCGGTGGCTCTGGGGGTGGCGGATCGGGAGGAGATGCGCTGGACGATTTCGACTTGGACATGTT
GGGCTCAGACGCTTTGGACGACTTTGATCTCGACATGCTTGGGTCCGACGCATTGGATGATTTCGACCTT
GACATGCTTGGTTCCGACGCACTCGATGACTTCGATCTTGATATGCTCGCCCGCGGATCTGACGCTCTCG
ACGACTTCGATCTTGACATGTTGGGCTCAGATGCGCTCGACGACTTTGATCTCGATATGTTGGGTAGCGA
CGCACTCGATGACTTTGACTTGGATATGCTGGGGAGCGACGCCTTGGACGATTTCGATCTGGACATGCTG
TAAAAGCTTTGATAGGACGTCCGATCGTTCAAACATTTGGCAATAAAGTTTCTTAAGATTGAATCCTGTT
GCCGGTCTTGCGATGATTATCATATAATTTCTGTTGAATTACGTTAAGCATGTAATAATTAACATGTAAT
GCATGACGTTATTTATGAGATGGGTTTTTATGATTAGAGTCCCGCAATTATACATTTAATACGCGATAGA
AAACAAAATATAGCGCGCAAACTAGGATAAATTATCGCGCGCGGTGTCATCTATGTTACTAGATCGGGAA
TTGATCCCCCCTCGACAGCTTCCGGAAAGGGCGAATTCGCAACTTTGTATACAAAAGTTGAACGAGAAAC
GTAAAATGATATAAATATCAATATATTAAATTAGATTTTGCATAAAAAACAGACTACATAATACTGTAAA
ACACAACATATCCAGTCACTATGCCATCCAGCTGATATCCCCTATAGTGAGTCGTATTACATGGTCATAG
CTGTTTCCTGGCAGCTCTGGCCCGTGTCTCAAAATCTCTGATGTTACATTGCACAAGATAAAAATATATC
ATCATGCCTCCTCTGGACCAGCCAGG
Features (pLannotate 1.2.2; 18 found; start..end, strand, type, name):
     83..106     +  promoter       Pc promoter (fragment): intI1 (promoter lies within the coding sequence); class 1 integron promoter
    282..338     +  CDS            GmR (fragment): gentamycin acetyltransferase; aacC1; confers resistance to gentamycin
    345..1136    +  CDS            SmR: aminoglycoside adenylyltransferase (Murphy, 1985); aadA; confers resistance to spectinomycin and streptomycin
   1229..1817    +  rep_origin     ori: high-copy-number ColE1/pMB1/pBR322/pUC origin of replication
   2000..2092    +  CDS            lacI (fragment): lac repressor; lacI; The lac repressor binds to the lac operator to inhibit transcription in E. coli. This inhibition can be relieved by adding lactose or isopropyl-β-D-thiogalactopyranoside (IPTG).
   2147..2174    -  terminator     rrnB T2 terminator: transcription terminator T2 from the E. coli rrnB gene
   2306..2349    +  terminator     rrnB T1 terminator: Escherichia coli rrnB; transcription terminator T1 from the E. coli rrnB gene
   2396..2432    -  CDS            lacZα (fragment): LacZα fragment of β-galactosidase; lacZ fragment
   2448..2547    +  protein_bind   attL1: mutant version of attL; recombination site for the Gateway® LR reaction LR Clonase™
   2569..2616    +  CDS            2xFLAG: two tandem FLAG® epitope tags
   2668..6957    +  CDS            pcoCas9: Cas9 endonuclease from the Streptococcus pyogenes Type II CRISPR/Cas system plant codon-optimized Cas9 gene containing the potato IV2 intron
   7705..7899    +  CDS            avrXa10 (fragment): AVX10_XANOO - Experimental evidence at protein level: Swiss-Prot protein existence level 1. Avirulence protein. Induces the hypersensitive response (HR)in rice plants carrying the resistance gene Xa10. Activity depends on the presence of the core repeat domains; replacement with repeat domains from other proteins (AvrBs3 of X.euvesicatoria (AC P14727) or AvrXa7 of this organism) does not elicit the HR. Probably acts as a transcription factor in its host plant (rice) to induce plant resistance or disease. From Xanthomonas oryzae pv. oryzae.
   7894..8052    +  CDS            avrBs3 (fragment): AVRB3_XANEU - Experimental evidence at protein level: Swiss-Prot protein existence level 1. Avirulence protein. Acts as a transcription factor in C.annuum plants. In susceptible plants lacking the Bs3 resistance gene induces expression of a number of genes, including genes homologous to a family of auxin-induced genes, alpha-expansin genes, pectate lyase, anthocyanidin glucoside rhamnosyl transferase and at least one transcription factor, UPA20. Their expression leads to plant hypertrophy in mesophyll cells, probably mainly mediated by UPA20 (PubMed:17962565). In resistant plants induces the h
   8176..8198    +  CDS            VP160 (fragment): 10 tandem repeats of the minimal activation domain of herpes simplex virus VP16 (Cheng et al., 2013)
   8375..8400    +  CDS            VP64 (fragment): tetrameric repeat of the minimal activation domain of herpes simplex virus VP16 (Beerli et al., 1998)
   8423..8675    +  terminator     NOS terminator: nopaline synthase terminator and poly(A) signal
   8720..8843    +  protein_bind   attR5: mutant version of attR; recombination site for the Gateway® LR reaction LR Clonase™
   8861..8879    -  promoter       T7 promoter: promoter for bacteriophage T7 RNA polymerase
