[The description below was written by a language model from this plasmid's Addgene catalogue record and pLannotate feature annotations shown in this document.]
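Description:
pYPQ-dpcoCas9-TV is a Gateway entry clone from a plant CRISPR toolkit, built on the pYPQ173 backbone and catalogued as a plant expression/CRISPR vector. It is propagated in E. coli through a high-copy ColE1/pUC-type origin and selected with spectinomycin via the aadA (SmR) aminoglycoside adenylyltransferase gene. Short fragments of a gentamicin resistance gene, lacI and lacZα, along with rrnB T1/T2 terminators and a T7 promoter, appear to be backbone remnants rather than functional parts of the payload.

The payload lies between an attL1 site and an attR5 site, a combination used in multisite Gateway LR reactions to move the cassette into a destination vector together with other entry modules. It encodes a 2xFLAG-tagged, plant codon-optimized Streptococcus pyogenes Cas9 containing the potato IV2 intron. According to the catalogue entry this is the nuclease-dead form (dpcoCas9), although the feature table does not annotate the inactivating mutations. Fused downstream is the synthetic TV activator, described as six copies of a TAL effector activation motif plus two copies of VP64. This matches the annotation hits to the Xanthomonas avrXa10 and avrBs3 effectors and to VP16-derived VP64/VP160 repeats. A NOS terminator and polyadenylation signal closes the reading frame.

No plant promoter is annotated within the cassette, so the promoter is presumably supplied by the destination vector after recombination, though the record does not state this. No guide RNA cassette is annotated either. The construct is intended for CRISPR-based transcriptional activation of target genes in plants, with guide RNAs directing the dCas9-TV fusion to promoters of interest.
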