Addgene plasmid #158409: pYPQ-dpcoCas9-TV
Purpose: CRISPR-dpcoCas9 fused with TV activator for transcriptional activation
Depositing lab: Yiping Qi. Depositing organization: University of Maryland, College Park. Publication: CRISPR-Act3.0 for highly efficient multiplexed gene activation in plants. Pan C, Wu X, Markel K, Malzahn AA, Kundagrami N, Sretenovic S, Zhang Y, Cheng Y, Shih PM, Qi Y. Nat Plants. 2021 Jul;7(7):942-953. doi: 10.1038/s41477-021-00953-7. Epub 2021 Jun 24. PubMed 34168320.
Backbone
  Vector backbone: pYPQ173
  Vector type: Plant Expression, CRISPR
Growth in bacteria
  Bacterial resistance: Spectinomycin, 50 μg/mL
  Growth temperature: 37°C
  Growth strain: DH5alpha
  Copy number: Unknown
Gene/Insert
  Gene/Insert name: dpcoCas9-TV(6xTAL-2xVP64)
  Species: Synthetic
Terms and licenses: Academic/Nonprofit Terms; Industry Terms: Not Available to Industry
How to cite: pYPQ-dpcoCas9-TV was a gift from Yiping Qi (Addgene plasmid # 158409 ; http://n2t.net/addgene:158409 ; RRID:Addgene_158409)
